>Addgene plasmid #223119 | pCMV-T7-ABE8e-SpCas9(LWQYQH)-P2A-EGFP (AHK504) | addgene full sequence | sequence record 447637 | Addgene NGS Result
GTTAAGCCAGTATCTGCTCCCTGCTTGTGTGTTGGAGGTCGCTGAGTAGTGCGCGAGCAAAATTTAAGCT
ACAACAAGGCAAGGCTTGACCGACAATTGCATGAAGAATCTGCTTAGGGTTAGGCGTTTTGCGCTGCTTC
GCGATGTACGGGCCAGATATACGCGTTGACATTGATTATTGACTAGTTATTAATAGTAATCAATTACGGG
GTCATTAGTTCATAGCCCATATATGGAGTTCCGCGTTACATAACTTACGGTAAATGGCCCGCCTGGCTGA
CCGCCCAACGACCCCCGCCCATTGACGTCAATAATGACGTATGTTCCCATAGTAACGCCAATAGGGACTT
TCCATTGACGTCAATGGGTGGAGTATTTACGGTAAACTGCCCACTTGGCAGTACATCAAGTGTATCATAT
GCCAAGTACGCCCCCTATTGACGTCAATGACGGTAAATGGCCCGCCTGGCATTATGCCCAGTACATGACC
TTATGGGACTTTCCTACTTGGCAGTACATCTACGTATTAGTCATCGCTATTACCATGGTGATGCGGTTTT
GGCAGTACATCAATGGGCGTGGATAGCGGTTTGACTCACGGGGATTTCCAAGTCTCCACCCCATTGACGT
CAATGGGAGTTTGTTTTGGCACCAAAATCAACGGGACTTTCCAAAATGTCGTAACAACTCCGCCCCATTG
ACGCAAATGGGCGGTAGGCGTGTACGGTGGGAGGTCTATATAAGCAGAGCTGGTTTAGTGAACCGTCAGA
TCCGCTAGAGATCCGCGGCCGCTAATACGACTCACTATAGGGAGAGCCGCCACCATGAAACGGACAGCCG
ACGGAAGCGAGTTCGAGTCACCAAAGAAGAAGCGGAAAGTCTCTGAGGTGGAGTTTTCCCACGAGTACTG
GATGAGACATGCCCTGACCCTGGCCAAGAGGGCACGCGATGAGAGGGAGGTGCCTGTGGGAGCCGTGCTG
GTGCTGAACAATAGAGTGATCGGCGAGGGCTGGAACAGAGCCATCGGCCTGCACGACCCAACAGCCCATG
CCGAAATTATGGCCCTGAGACAGGGCGGCCTGGTCATGCAGAACTACAGACTGATTGACGCCACCCTGTA
CGTGACATTCGAGCCTTGCGTGATGTGCGCCGGCGCCATGATCCACTCTAGGATCGGCCGCGTGGTGTTT
GGCGTGAGGAACAGCAAAAGAGGCGCCGCAGGCTCCCTGATGAACGTGCTGAACTACCCCGGCATGAATC
ACCGCGTCGAAATTACCGAGGGAATCCTGGCAGATGAATGTGCCGCCCTGCTGTGCGATTTCTACCGGAT
GCCTAGACAGGTGTTCAATGCTCAGAAGAAGGCCCAGAGCTCCATCAACTCCGGAGGATCTAGCGGAGGC
TCCTCTGGCTCTGAGACACCTGGCACAAGCGAGAGCGCAACACCTGAAAGCAGCGGGGGCAGCAGCGGGG
GGTCAGACAAGAAGTACAGCATCGGCCTGGCCATCGGCACCAACTCTGTGGGCTGGGCCGTGATCACCGA
CGAGTACAAGGTGCCCAGCAAGAAATTCAAGGTGCTGGGCAACACCGACCGGCACAGCATCAAGAAGAAC
CTGATCGGAGCCCTGCTGTTCGACAGCGGCGAAACAGCCGAGGCCACCCGGCTGAAGAGAACCGCCAGAA
GAAGATACACCAGACGGAAGAACCGGATCTGCTATCTGCAAGAGATCTTCAGCAACGAGATGGCCAAGGT
GGACGACAGCTTCTTCCACAGACTGGAAGAGTCCTTCCTGGTGGAAGAGGATAAGAAGCACGAGCGGCAC
CCCATCTTCGGCAACATCGTGGACGAGGTGGCCTACCACGAGAAGTACCCCACCATCTACCACCTGAGAA
AGAAACTGGTGGACAGCACCGACAAGGCCGACCTGCGGCTGATCTATCTGGCCCTGGCCCACATGATCAA
GTTCCGGGGCCACTTCCTGATCGAGGGCGACCTGAACCCCGACAACAGCGACGTGGACAAGCTGTTCATC
CAGCTGGTGCAGACCTACAACCAGCTGTTCGAGGAAAACCCCATCAACGCCAGCGGCGTGGACGCCAAGG
CCATCCTGTCTGCCAGACTGAGCAAGAGCAGACGGCTGGAAAATCTGATCGCCCAGCTGCCCGGCGAGAA
GAAGAATGGCCTGTTCGGAAACCTGATTGCCCTGAGCCTGGGCCTGACCCCCAACTTCAAGAGCAACTTC
GACCTGGCCGAGGATGCCAAACTGCAGCTGAGCAAGGACACCTACGACGACGACCTGGACAACCTGCTGG
CCCAGATCGGCGACCAGTACGCCGACCTGTTTCTGGCCGCCAAGAACCTGTCCGACGCCATCCTGCTGAG
CGACATCCTGAGAGTGAACACCGAGATCACCAAGGCCCCCCTGAGCGCCTCTATGATCAAGAGATACGAC
GAGCACCACCAGGACCTGACCCTGCTGAAAGCTCTCGTGCGGCAGCAGCTGCCTGAGAAGTACAAAGAGA
TTTTCTTCGACCAGAGCAAGAACGGCTACGCCGGCTACATTGACGGCGGAGCCAGCCAGGAAGAGTTCTA
CAAGTTCATCAAGCCCATCCTGGAAAAGATGGACGGCACCGAGGAACTGCTCGTGAAGCTGAACAGAGAG
GACCTGCTGCGGAAGCAGCGGACCTTCGACAACGGCAGCATCCCCCACCAGATCCACCTGGGAGAGCTGC
ACGCCATTCTGCGGCGGCAGGAAGATTTTTACCCATTCCTGAAGGACAACCGGGAAAAGATCGAGAAGAT
CCTGACCTTCCGCATCCCCTACTACGTGGGCCCTCTGGCCAGGGGAAACAGCAGATTCGCCTGGATGACC
AGAAAGAGCGAGGAAACCATCACCCCCTGGAACTTCGAGGAAGTGGTGGACAAGGGCGCTTCCGCCCAGA
GCTTCATCGAGCGGATGACCAACTTCGATAAGAACCTGCCCAACGAGAAGGTGCTGCCCAAGCACAGCCT
GCTGTACGAGTACTTCACCGTGTATAACGAGCTGACCAAAGTGAAATACGTGACCGAGGGAATGAGAAAG
CCCGCCTTCCTGAGCGGCGAGCAGAAAAAGGCCATCGTGGACCTGCTGTTCAAGACCAACCGGAAAGTGA
CCGTGAAGCAGCTGAAAGAGGACTACTTCAAGAAAATCGAGTGCTTCGACTCCGTGGAAATCTCCGGCGT
GGAAGATCGGTTCAACGCCTCCCTGGGCACATACCACGATCTGCTGAAAATTATCAAGGACAAGGACTTC
CTGGACAATGAGGAAAACGAGGACATTCTGGAAGATATCGTGCTGACCCTGACACTGTTTGAGGACAGAG
AGATGATCGAGGAACGGCTGAAAACCTATGCCCACCTGTTCGACGACAAAGTGATGAAGCAGCTGAAGCG
GCGGAGATACACCGGCTGGGGCAGGCTGAGCCGGAAGCTGATCAACGGCATCCGGGACAAGCAGTCCGGC
AAGACAATCCTGGATTTCCTGAAGTCCGACGGCTTCGCCAACAGAAACTTCATGCAGCTGATCCACGACG
ACAGCCTGACCTTTAAAGAGGACATCCAGAAAGCCCAGGTGTCCGGCCAGGGCGATAGCCTGCACGAGCA
CATTGCCAATCTGGCCGGCAGCCCCGCCATTAAGAAGGGCATCCTGCAGACAGTGAAGGTGGTGGACGAG
CTCGTGAAAGTGATGGGCCGGCACAAGCCCGAGAACATCGTGATCGAAATGGCCAGAGAGAACCAGACCA
CCCAGAAGGGACAGAAGAACAGCCGCGAGAGAATGAAGCGGATCGAAGAGGGCATCAAAGAGCTGGGCAG
CCAGATCCTGAAAGAACACCCCGTGGAAAACACCCAGCTGCAGAACGAGAAGCTGTACCTGTACTACCTG
CAGAATGGGCGGGATATGTACGTGGACCAGGAACTGGACATCAACCGGCTGTCCGACTACGATGTGGACC
ATATCGTGCCTCAGAGCTTTCTGAAGGACGACTCCATCGACAACAAGGTGCTGACCAGAAGCGACAAGAA
CCGGGGCAAGAGCGACAACGTGCCCTCCGAAGAGGTCGTGAAGAAGATGAAGAACTACTGGCGGCAGCTG
CTGAACGCCAAGCTGATTACCCAGAGAAAGTTCGACAATCTGACCAAGGCCGAGAGAGGCGGCCTGAGCG
AACTGGATAAGGCCGGCTTCATCAAGAGACAGCTGGTGGAAACCCGGCAGATCACAAAGCACGTGGCACA
GATCCTGGACTCCCGGATGAACACTAAGTACGACGAGAATGACAAGCTGATCCGGGAAGTGAAAGTGATC
ACCCTGAAGTCCAAGCTGGTGTCCGATTTCCGGAAGGATTTCCAGTTTTACAAAGTGCGCGAGATCAACA
ACTACCACCACGCCCACGACGCCTACCTGAACGCCGTCGTGGGAACCGCCCTGATCAAAAAGTACCCTAA
GCTGGAAAGCGAGTTCGTGTACGGCGACTACAAGGTGTACGACGTGCGGAAGATGATCGCCAAGAGCGAG
CAGGAAATCGGCAAGGCTACCGCCAAGTACTTCTTCTACAGCAACATCATGAACTTTTTCAAGACCGAGA
TTACCCTGGCCAACGGCGAGATCCGGAAGCGGCCTCTGATCGAGACAAACGGCGAAACCGGGGAGATCGT
GTGGGATAAGGGCCGGGATTTTGCCACCGTGCGGAAAGTGCTGAGCATGCCCCAAGTGAATATCGTGAAA
AAGACCGAGGTGCAGACAGGCGGCTTCAGCAAAGAGTCTATCCTGCCCAAGAGGAACAGCGATAAGCTGA
TCGCCAGAAAGAAGGACTGGGACCCTAAGAAGTACGGCGGCTTCCTGTGGCCCACCGTGGCCTATTCTGT
GCTGGTGGTGGCCAAAGTGGAAAAGGGCAAGTCCAAGAAACTGAAGAGTGTGAAAGAGCTGCTGGGGATC
ACCATCATGGAAAGAAGCAGCTTCGAGAAGAATCCCATCGACTTTCTGGAAGCCAAGGGCTACAAAGAAG
TGAAAAAGGACCTGATCATCAAGCTGCCTAAGTACTCCCTGTTCGAGCTGGAAAACGGCCGGAAGAGAAT
GCTGGCCTCTGCCCAGTACCTGCAGAAGGGAAACGAACTGGCCCTGCCCTCCAAATATGTGAACTTCCTG
TACCTGGCCAGCCACTATGAGAAGCTGAAGGGCTCCCCCGAGGATAATGAGCAGAAACAGCTGTTTGTGG
AACAGCACAAGCACTACCTGGACGAGATCATCGAGCAGATCAGCGAGTTCTCCAAGAGAGTGATCCTGGC
CGACGCTAATCTGGACAAAGTGCTGTCCGCCTACAACAAGCACCGGGATAAGCCCATCAGAGAGCAGGCC
GAGAATATCATCCACCTGTTTACCCTGACCAATCTGGGAGCCCCTGCCGCCTTCAAGTACTTTGACACCA
CCATCGACCGGAAGCAGTACCACAGCACCAAAGAGGTGCTGGACGCCACCCTGATCCACCAGAGCATCAC
CGGCCTGTACGAGACACGGATCGACCTGTCTCAGCTGGGAGGTGACTCTGGCGGCTCAAAAAGAACCGCC
GACGGCAGCGAATTCGAGCCCAAGAAGAAGAGGAAAGTCGGAAGCGGAGCTACTAACTTCAGCCTGCTGA
AGCAGGCTGGAGACGTGGAGGAGAACCCTGGACCTATGGTGAGCAAGGGCGAGGAGCTGTTCACCGGGGT
GGTGCCCATCCTGGTCGAGCTGGACGGCGACGTAAACGGCCACAAGTTCAGCGTGTCCGGCGAGGGCGAG
GGCGATGCCACCTACGGCAAGCTGACCCTGAAGTTCATCTGCACCACCGGCAAGCTGCCCGTGCCCTGGC
CCACCCTCGTGACCACCCTGACCTATGGAGTGCAGTGCTTCAGCCGCTACCCCGACCACATGAAGCAGCA
CGACTTCTTCAAGTCCGCCATGCCCGAAGGCTACGTCCAGGAGCGCACCATCTTCTTCAAGGACGACGGC
AACTACAAGACCCGCGCCGAGGTGAAGTTCGAGGGCGACACCCTGGTGAACCGCATCGAGCTGAAGGGCA
TCGACTTCAAGGAGGACGGCAACATCCTGGGGCACAAGCTGGAGTACAACTACAACAGCCACAACGTCTA
TATCATGGCCGACAAGCAGAAGAACGGCATCAAGGTGAACTTCAAGATCCGCCACAACATCGAGGACGGC
AGCGTGCAGCTCGCCGACCACTACCAGCAGAACACCCCCATCGGCGACGGCCCCGTGCTGCTGCCCGACA
ACCACTACCTGAGCACCCAGTCCGCCCTGAGCAAAGACCCCAACGAGAAGCGCGATCACATGGTCCTGCT
GGAGTTCGTGACCGCCGCCGGGATCACTCTCGGCATGGACGAGCTGTACAAGTCTGGTGGTTCTCCCAAG
AAGAAGAGGAAAGTCTAACCGGTCATCATCACCATCACCATTGAGTTTAAACCCGCTGATCAGCCTCGAC
TGTGCCTTCTAGTTGCCAGCCATCTGTTGTTTGCCCCTCCCCCGTGCCTTCCTTGACCCTGGAAGGTGCC
ACTCCCACTGTCCTTTCCTAATAAAATGAGGAAATTGCATCGCATTGTCTGAGTAGGTGTCATTCTATTC
TGGGGGGTGGGGTGGGGCAGGACAGCAAGGGGGAGGATTGGGAAGACAATAGCAGGCATGCTGGGGATGC
GGTGGGCTCTATGGCTTCTGAGGCGGAAAGAACCAGCTGGGGCTCGATACCGTCGACCTCTAGCTAGAGC
TTGGCGTAATCATGGTCATAGCTGTTTCCTGTGTGAAATTGTTATCCGCTCACAATTCCACACAACATAC
GAGCCGGAAGCATAAAGTGTAAAGCCTAGGGTGCCTAATGAGTGAGCTAACTCACATTAATTGCGTTGCG
CTCACTGCCCGCTTTCCAGTCGGGAAACCTGTCGTGCCAGCTGCATTAATGAATCGGCCAACGCGCGGGG
AGAGGCGGTTTGCGTATTGGGCGCTCTTCCGCTTCCTCGCTCACTGACTCGCTGCGCTCGGTCGTTCGGC
TGCGGCGAGCGGTATCAGCTCACTCAAAGGCGGTAATACGGTTATCCACAGAATCAGGGGATAACGCAGG
AAAGAACATGTGAGCAAAAGGCCAGCAAAAGGCCAGGAACCGTAAAAAGGCCGCGTTGCTGGCGTTTTTC
CATAGGCTCCGCCCCCCTGACGAGCATCACAAAAATCGACGCTCAAGTCAGAGGTGGCGAAACCCGACAG
GACTATAAAGATACCAGGCGTTTCCCCCTGGAAGCTCCCTCGTGCGCTCTCCTGTTCCGACCCTGCCGCT
TACCGGATACCTGTCCGCCTTTCTCCCTTCGGGAAGCGTGGCGCTTTCTCATAGCTCACGCTGTAGGTAT
CTCAGTTCGGTGTAGGTCGTTCGCTCCAAGCTGGGCTGTGTGCACGAACCCCCCGTTCAGCCCGACCGCT
GCGCCTTATCCGGTAACTATCGTCTTGAGTCCAACCCGGTAAGACACGACTTATCGCCACTGGCAGCAGC
CACTGGTAACAGGATTAGCAGAGCGAGGTATGTAGGCGGTGCTACAGAGTTCTTGAAGTGGTGGCCTAAC
TACGGCTACACTAGAAGAACAGTATTTGGTATCTGCGCTCTGCTGAAGCCAGTTACCTTCGGAAAAAGAG
TTGGTAGCTCTTGATCCGGCAAACAAACCACCGCTGGTAGCGGTGGTTTTTTTGTTTGCAAGCAGCAGAT
TACGCGCAGAAAAAAAGGATCTCAAGAAGATCCTTTGATCTTTTCTACGGGGTCTGACACTCAGTGGAAC
GAAAACTCACGTTAAGGGATTTTGGTCATGAGATTATCAAAAAGGATCTTCACCTAGATCCTTTTAAATT
AAAAATGAAGTTTTAAATCAATCTAAAGTATATATGAGTAAACTTGGTCTGACAGTTACCAATGCTTAAT
CAGTGAGGCACCTATCTCAGCGATCTGTCTATTTCGTTCATCCATAGTTGCCTGACTCCCCGTCGTGTAG
ATAACTACGATACGGGAGGGCTTACCATCTGGCCCCAGTGCTGCAATGATACCGCGAGACCCACGCTCAC
CGGCTCCAGATTTATCAGCAATAAACCAGCCAGCCGGAAGGGCCGAGCGCAGAAGTGGTCCTGCAACTTT
ATCCGCCTCCATCCAGTCTATTAATTGTTGCCGGGAAGCTAGAGTAAGTAGTTCGCCAGTTAATAGTTTG
CGCAACGTTGTTGCCATTGCTACAGGCATCGTGGTGTCACGCTCGTCGTTTGGTATGGCTTCATTCAGCT
CCGGTTCCCAACGATCAAGGCGAGTTACATGATCCCCCATGTTGTGCAAAAAAGCGGTTAGCTCCTTCGG
TCCTCCGATCGTTGTCAGAAGTAAGTTGGCCGCAGTGTTATCACTCATGGTTATGGCAGCACTGCATAAT
TCTCTTACTGTCATGCCATCCGTAAGATGCTTTTCTGTGACTGGTGAGTACTCAACCAAGTCATTCTGAG
AATAGTGTATGCGGCGACCGAGTTGCTCTTGCCCGGCGTCAATACGGGATAATACCGCGCCACATAGCAG
AACTTTAAAAGTGCTCATCATTGGAAAACGTTCTTCGGGGCGAAAACTCTCAAGGATCTTACCGCTGTTG
AGATCCAGTTCGATGTAACCCACTCGTGCACCCAACTGATCTTCAGCATCTTTTACTTTCACCAGCGTTT
CTGGGTGAGCAAAAACAGGAAGGCAAAATGCCGCAAAAAAGGGAATAAGGGCGACACGGAAATGTTGAAT
ACTCATACTCTTCCTTTTTCAATATTATTGAAGCATTTATCAGGGTTATTGTCTCATGAGCGGATACATA
TTTGAATGTATTTAGAAAAATAAACAAATAGGGGTTCCGCGCACATTTCCCCGAAAAGTGCCACCTGACG
TCGACGGATCGGGAGATCGATCTCCCGATCCCCTAGGGTCGACTCTCAGTACAATCTGCTCTGATGCCGC
ATA
Features (pLannotate 1.2.2; 18 found; start..end, strand, type, name):
    168..547     +  enhancer       CMV enhancer: human cytomegalovirus immediate early enhancer
    548..751     +  promoter       CMV promoter: human cytomegalovirus (CMV) immediate early promoter
    793..811     +  promoter       T7 promoter: promoter for bacteriophage T7 RNA polymerase
    882..1373    +  CDS            tadA: TADA_ECOLI - Also known as yfhC. Experimental evidence at protein level: Swiss-Prot protein existence level 1. Catalyzes the deamination of adenosine to inosine at the wobble position 34 of tRNA(Arg2). Essential for cell viability. From Escherichia coli (strain K12).
   1476..3077    +  CDS            dCas9(N): N-terminal portion of catalytically inactive Streptococcus pyogenes dCas9 carrying the D10A mutation (Zetsche et al., 2015)
   3078..5572    +  CDS            Cas9(C) (fragment): C-terminal portion of Streptococcus pyogenes Cas9 (Zetsche et al., 2015)
   5706..6422    +  CDS            EGFP: EGFP is a basic (constitutively fluorescent) green fluorescent protein published in 1996, derived from Aequorea victoria. It is reported to be a rapidly-maturing weak dimer with moderate acid sensitivity.
   6510..6734    +  polyA_signal   bGH poly(A) signal: bovine growth hormone polyadenylation signal
   6738..6759    +  promoter       SV40 promoter (fragment): SV40 enhancer and early promoter
   6764..6780    +  misc_feature   MCS (fragment): pBluescript multiple cloning site
   6829..6845    -  protein_bind   lac operator: The lac repressor binds to the lac operator to inhibit transcription in E. coli. This inhibition can be relieved by adding lactose or isopropyl-β-D-thiogalactopyranoside (IPTG). lac repressor encoded by lacI
   6853..6883    -  promoter       lac promoter: promoter for the E. coli lac operon
   6898..6919    -  protein_bind   CAP binding site: CAP binding activates transcription in the presence of cAMP. E. coli catabolite activator protein
   6932..7024    -  CDS            lacI (fragment): lac repressor; lacI; The lac repressor binds to the lac operator to inhibit transcription in E. coli. This inhibition can be relieved by adding lactose or isopropyl-β-D-thiogalactopyranoside (IPTG).
   7207..7795    -  rep_origin     ori: high-copy-number ColE1/pMB1/pBR322/pUC origin of replication
   7966..8826    -  CDS            AmpR: β-lactamase; bla; confers resistance to ampicillin, carbenicillin, and related antibiotics
   8827..8931    -  promoter       AmpR promoter: bla
   9002..13      -  misc_feature   bom (fragment) (across the origin): basis of mobility region from pBR322
