[The description below was written by a language model from this plasmid's Addgene catalogue record and pLannotate feature annotations shown in this document.]
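Description:
pCMV-T7-ABE8e-SpCas9(LWQYQH)-P2A-EGFP (AHK504) is a 9,033 nt mammalian expression plasmid for an adenine base editor, built by Gibson cloning on the pCMV_ABEmax_P2A_GFP backbone. It is maintained in E. coli as a high-copy plasmid through a ColE1/pUC-type origin and selected with ampicillin via the β-lactamase gene under its own promoter. Short remnants of lac regulatory sequences, an SV40 promoter fragment and a pBR322 bom fragment are also annotated, but these appear to be backbone leftovers with no role in the payload.

The payload is a single human codon-optimized synthetic open reading frame driven by the CMV immediate-early enhancer and promoter, with a T7 promoter just downstream so the same cassette can also serve as a template for in vitro transcription. The reading frame encodes an N-terminal bipartite NLS, the evolved deaminase TadA8e (annotated as E. coli tadA), and an SpCas9 D10A nickase. The nickase carries six substitutions, D1135L, S1136W, G1218Q, E1219Y, R1335Q and T1337H, at positions in the PAM-interacting region that alter PAM preference. The feature table splits Cas9 into N- and C-terminal annotations, but these are contiguous and represent one protein. A C-terminal bipartite NLS is followed by a P2A self-cleaving peptide and EGFP, so transfected cells co-produce free green fluorescent protein as a marker for identifying or sorting editor-expressing cells. A bGH polyadenylation signal terminates the transcript.

The plasmid carries no guide RNA cassette, so a guide must be supplied separately. It is intended for A-to-G base editing in human cells using an engineered PAM variant of SpCas9, as part of a study on custom Cas9 PAM variants produced by scalable engineering and machine learning. The record does not state the specific PAM recognized by the LWQYQH variant.
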