Addgene plasmid #223119: pCMV-T7-ABE8e-SpCas9(LWQYQH)-P2A-EGFP (AHK504)
Purpose: pCMV and pT7 Human expression plasmid for ABE8e using SpCas9 enzyme with LWQYQH amino acids at positions 1135,1136,1218,1219,1335,T1337 with C-term BPNLS-P2A-EGFP
Depositing lab: Benjamin Kleinstiver. Depositing organization: Massachusetts General Hospital. Publication: Custom CRISPR-Cas9 PAM variants via scalable engineering and machine learning. Silverstein RA, Kim N, Kroell AS, Walton RT, Delano J, Butcher RM, Pacesa M, Smith BK, Christie KA, Ha LL, Meis RJ, Clark AB, Spinner AD, Lazzarotto CR, Li Y, Matsubara A, Urbina EO, Dahl GA, Correia BE, Marks DS, Tsai SQ, Pinello L, De Ravin SS, Liu Q, Kleinstiver BP. Nature. 2025 Apr 22. doi: 10.1038/s41586-025-09021-y. PubMed 40262634.
Backbone
  Vector backbone: pCMV_ABEmax_P2A_GFP
  Backbone manufacturer: David Liu, Addgene plasmid #112101
  Vector type: Mammalian Expression, CRISPR
Growth in bacteria
  Bacterial resistance: Ampicillin, 100 μg/mL
  Growth temperature: 37°C
  Growth strain: DH5alpha
  Copy number: High Copy
Gene/Insert
  Gene/Insert name: human codon optimized TadA8e-SpCas9(LWQYQH)-P2A-EGFP (alt names: AHK504; ABE8e-SpCas9(LWQYQH))
  Species: Synthetic
  Mutation: TadA8e mutations; nSpCas9(D10A/LWQYQH)=D1135L, S1136W, G1218Q, E1219Y, R1335Q, T1337H
  Promoter: CMV and T7
  Tag / fusion protein: BPNLS-TadA8e (N terminal on insert); BPNLS-P2A-EGFP (C terminal on insert)
  Cloning method: Gibson Cloning
  Sequencing primers: 5′ oBK6928-CCAAGTCTCCACCCCATTGACG; 3′ oBK219-GGGAGTGGCACCTTCCAGGGTC
Terms and licenses: Academic/Nonprofit Terms; Industry Terms: Not Available to Industry
How to cite: pCMV-T7-ABE8e-SpCas9(LWQYQH)-P2A-EGFP (AHK504) was a gift from Benjamin Kleinstiver (Addgene plasmid # 223119 ; http://n2t.net/addgene:223119 ; RRID:Addgene_223119)
